>Addgene plasmid #191600 | E1_pENTR_L1-L4_NG_G1333-DddA11-C | addgene full sequence | sequence record 379205 | Addgene NGS Result
CCTACAGCGTGAGCTATGAGAAAGCGCCACGCTTCCCGAAGGGAGAAAGGCGGACAGGTATCCGGTAAGC
GGCATGGTCGGAACAGGAGAGCGCACGAGGGAGCTTCCAGGGGGAAACGCCTGGTATCTTTATAGTCCTG
TCGGGTTTCGCCACCTCTGACTTGAGCGTCGATTTTTGTGATGCTCGTCAGGGGGGCGGAGCCTATGGAA
AAACGCCAGCAACGCGGCCTTTTTACGGTTCCTGGCCTTTTGCTGGCCTTTTGCTCACATGTTCTTTCCT
GCGTTATCCCCTGATTCTGTGGATAACCGTATTACCGCCTTTGAGTGAGCTGATACCGCTCGCCGCAGCC
GAACGACCGAGCGCAGCGAGTCAGTGAGCGAGGAAGCGGAAGAGCGCCCAATACGCAAACCGCCTCTCCC
CGCGCGTTGGCCGATTCATTAATGCAGCTGGCACGACAGGTTTCCCGACTGGAAAGCGGGCAGTGAGCGC
AACGCAATTAATACGCGTACCGCTAGCCAGGAAGAGTTTGTAGAAACGCAAAAAGGCCATCCGTCAGGAT
GGCCTTCTGCTTAGTTTGATGCCTGGCAGTTTATGGCGGGCGTCCTGCCCGCCACCCTCCGGGCCGTTGC
TTCACAACGTTCAAATCCGCTCCCGGCGGATTTGTCCTACTCAGGAGAGCGTTCACCGACAAACAACAGA
TAAAACGAAAGGCCCAGTCTTCCGACTGAGCCTTTCGTTTTATTTGATGCCTGGCAGTTCCCTACTCTCG
CGTTAACGCTAGCATGGATGTTTTCCCAGTCACGACGTTGTAAAACGACGGCCAGTCTTAAGCTCGGGCC
CCAAATAATGATTTTATTTTGACTGATAGTGACCTGTTCGTTGCAACAAATTGATGAGCAATGCTTTTTT
ATAATGCCAACTTTGTACAAAAAAGCAGGCTTTTACCCATACGATGTTCCAGATTACGCTGATATCGCCG
ATCTACGCACGCTCGGCTACAGCCAGCAGCAACAGGAGAAGATCAAACCGAAGGTTCGTTCGACAGTGGC
GCAGCACCACGAGGCACTGGTCGGCCACGGGTTTACACACGCGCACATCGTTGCGTTAAGCCAACACCCG
GCAGCGTTAGGGACCGTCGCTGTCAAGTATCAGGACATGATCGCAGCGTTGCCAGAGGCGACACACGAAG
CGATCGTTGGCGTCGGCAAACAGTGGTCCGGCGCACGCGCTCTGGAGGCCTTGCTCACGGTGGCGGGAGA
GTTGAGAGGTCCACCGTTACAGTTGGACACAGGCCAACTTCTCAAGATTGCAAAACGTGGCGGCGTGACC
GCAGTGGAGGCAGTGCATGCATGGCGCAATGCACTGACGGGTGCCCCGCTCAAGGAGACGGGCGCCGCTA
CAGGGCGCGTCCCATTCGCCATTCAGGCTGCGCAACTGTTGGGAAGGGCGATCGGTGCGGGCCTCTTCGC
TATTACGCCAGCTGGCGAAAGGGGGATGTGCTGCAAGGCGATTAAGTTGGGTAACGCCAGGGTTTTCCCA
GTCACGACGTTGTAAAACGACGGCCAGTGAGCGCGCGTAATACGACTCACTATAGGGCGAATTGGGTACC
GGGCCCCCCCTCGAGGTCCTCCAGCTTTTGTTCCCTTTAGTGAGGGTTAATTGCGCGCTTGGCGTAATCA
TGGTCATAGCTGTTTCCTGTGTGAAATTGTTATCCGCTCACAATTCCACACAACATACGAGCCGGAAGCA
TAAAGTGTAAAGCCTGGGGTGCCTAATGAGTGAGCTAACTCACATTAATTGCGTTGCGCTCACTGCCCGC
TTTCCACCGGTCGTCTCCACCCCTGAGCAGGTAGTGGCTATTGCATCCAACGGAGGGGGCAGACCCGCAC
TGGAGTCAATTGTTGCCCAGTTATCTCGCCCTGATCCGGCGTTGGCCGCGTTGACCAACGACCACCTCGT
CGCCTTGGCCTGCCTCGGCGGGCGTCCTGCGCTGGATGCAGTGAAAAAGGGATTGGGGGGTAGTCCAACT
CCATATCCCAATTATGTGAGTGCAGGCCATGTTGAAGGTCAATCAGCCCTATTCATGAGAGATAACGGAA
TAAGTGAAGGACTGGTGTTTCACAACAATCCAAAAGGTACTTGTGGATTTTGCGTAAACATGATTGAAAC
CCTTCTCCCAGAAAACGCTAAGATGACAGTAGTTCCACCTGAAGGTGCTATTCCTGTCAAAAGAGGTGCT
ACTGGTGAAACCAAGGTGTTTATTGGGAATTCCAATTCACCCAAAAGCCCAACGAAAGGTGGGTGTAGTG
GAGGATCTACAAATCTCTCTGACATCATTGAGAAAGAGACTGGAAAGCAACTAGTCATTCAGGAGTCAAT
CCTGATGTTACCAGAGGAGGTTGAGGAAGTGATAGGCAATAAGCCCGAAAGCGATATACTTGTTCATACT
GCCTATGACGAATCGACGGATGAGAACGTAATGCTTCTAACCTCAGATGCTCCTGAGTACAAACCTTGGG
CGTTAGTTATCCAGGATTCCAATGGAGAGAACAAGATCAAGATGTTGTGATAACTCGAGCGATCCTCTAG
ACACCCAACTTTTCTATACAAAGTTGGCATTATAAGAAAGCATTGCTTATCAATTTGTTGCAACGAACAG
GTCACTATCAGTCAAAATAAAATCATTATTTGCCATCCAGCTGCAGGGCGGCCGCCCCTATAGTGAGTCG
TATTACATGGTCATAGCTGTTTCCTGGCAGCTCTGGCCCGTGTCTCAAAATCTCTGATGTTACATTGCAC
AAGATAAAAATATATCATCATGAACAATAAAACTGTCTGCTTACATAAACAGTAATACAAGGGGTGTTAT
GAGCCATATTCAACGGGAAACGTCGAGGCCGCGATTAAATTCCAACATGGATGCTGATTTATATGGGTAT
AAATGGGCTCGCGATAATGTCGGGCAATCAGGTGCGACAATCTATCGCTTGTATGGGAAGCCCGATGCGC
CAGAGTTGTTTCTGAAACATGGCAAAGGTAGCGTTGCCAATGATGTTACAGATGAGATGGTCAGACTAAA
CTGGCTGACGGAATTTATGCCTCTTCCGACCATCAAGCATTTTATCCGTACTCCTGATGATGCATGGTTA
CTCACCACTGCGATCCCCGGAAAAACAGCATTCCAGGTATTAGAAGAATATCCTGATTCAGGTGAAAATA
TTGTTGATGCGCTGGCAGTGTTCCTGCGCCGGTTGCATTCGATTCCTGTTTGTAATTGTCCTTTTAACAG
CGATCGCGTATTTCGCCTTGCTCAGGCGCAATCACGAATGAATAACGGTTTGGTTGATGCGAGTGATTTT
GATGACGAGCGTAATGGCTGGCCTGTTGAACAAGTCTGGAAAGAAATGCATAAACTTTTGCCATTCTCAC
CGGATTCAGTCGTCACTCATGGTGATTTCTCACTTGATAACCTTATTTTTGACGAGGGGAAATTAATAGG
TTGTATTGATGTTGGACGAGTCGGAATCGCAGACCGATACCAGGATCTTGCCATCCTATGGAACTGCCTC
GGTGAGTTTTCTCCTTCATTACAGAAACGGCTTTTTCAAAAATATGGTATTGATAATCCTGATATGAATA
AATTGCAGTTTCATTTGATGCTCGATGAGTTTTTCTAATCAGAATTGGTTAATTGGTTGTAACACTGGCA
GAGCATTACGCTGACTTGACGGGACGGCGCAAGCTCATGACCAAAATCCCTTAACGTGAGTTACGCGTCG
TTCCACTGAGCGTCAGACCCCGTAGAAAAGATCAAAGGATCTTCTTGAGATCCTTTTTTTCTGCGCGTAA
TCTGCTGCTTGCAAACAAAAAAACCACCGCTACCAGCGGTGGTTTGTTTGCCGGATCAAGAGCTACCAAC
TCTTTTTCCGAAGGTAACTGGCTTCAGCAGAGCGCAGATACCAAATACTGTTCTTCTAGTGTAGCCGTAG
TTAGGCCACCACTTCAAGAACTCTGTAGCACCGCCTACATACCTTGCTCTGCTAATCCTGTTACCAGTGG
CTGCTGCCAGTGGCGATAAGTCGTGTCTTACCGGGTTGGACTCAAGACGATAGTTACCGGATAAGGCGCA
GCGGTCGGGCTGAACGGGGGGTTCGTGCACACAGCCCAGCTTGGAGCGAACGACCTACACCGAACTGAGA
TA
Features (pLannotate 1.2.2; 22 found; start..end, strand, type, name):
    394..486     +  CDS            lacI (fragment): lac repressor; lacI; The lac repressor binds to the lac operator to inhibit transcription in E. coli. This inhibition can be relieved by adding lactose or isopropyl-β-D-thiogalactopyranoside (IPTG).
    541..568     -  terminator     rrnB T2 terminator: transcription terminator T2 from the E. coli rrnB gene
    700..743     +  terminator     rrnB T1 terminator: Escherichia coli rrnB; transcription terminator T1 from the E. coli rrnB gene
    790..826     -  CDS            lacZα (fragment): LacZα fragment of β-galactosidase; lacZ fragment
    842..941     +  protein_bind   attL1: mutant version of attL; recombination site for the Gateway® LR reaction LR Clonase™
    944..970     +  CDS            3xHA (fragment): three tandem HA epitope tags
    980..1390    +  CDS            avrXa10 (fragment): AVX10_XANOO - Experimental evidence at protein level: Swiss-Prot protein existence level 1. Avirulence protein. Induces the hypersensitive response (HR)in rice plants carrying the resistance gene Xa10. Activity depends on the presence of the core repeat domains; replacement with repeat domains from other proteins (AvrBs3 of X.euvesicatoria (AC P14727) or AvrXa7 of this organism) does not elicit the HR. Probably acts as a transcription factor in its host plant (rice) to induce plant resistance or disease. From Xanthomonas oryzae pv. oryzae.
   1392..1410    -  rep_origin     f1 ori (fragment): f1 bacteriophage origin of replication; arrow indicates direction of (+) strand synthesis
   1415..1570    -  CDS            lacZα (fragment): LacZα fragment of β-galactosidase; lacZ fragment
   1578..1596    +  promoter       T7 promoter: promoter for bacteriophage T7 RNA polymerase
   1605..1628    -  misc_feature   MCS (fragment): pBluescript multiple cloning site
   1644..1662    -  promoter       T3 promoter: promoter for bacteriophage T3 RNA polymerase
   1707..1723    -  protein_bind   lac operator: The lac repressor binds to the lac operator to inhibit transcription in E. coli. This inhibition can be relieved by adding lactose or isopropyl-β-D-thiogalactopyranoside (IPTG). lac repressor encoded by lacI
   1731..1761    -  promoter       lac promoter: promoter for the E. coli lac operon
   1776..1797    -  protein_bind   CAP binding site: CAP binding activates transcription in the presence of cAMP. E. coli catabolite activator protein
   1896..2027    +  CDS            avrBs3 (fragment): AVRB3_XANEU - Experimental evidence at protein level: Swiss-Prot protein existence level 1. Avirulence protein. Acts as a transcription factor in C.annuum plants. In susceptible plants lacking the Bs3 resistance gene induces expression of a number of genes, including genes homologous to a family of auxin-induced genes, alpha-expansin genes, pectate lyase, anthocyanidin glucoside rhamnosyl transferase and at least one transcription factor, UPA20. Their expression leads to plant hypertrophy in mesophyll cells, probably mainly mediated by UPA20 (PubMed:17962565). In resistant plants induces the h
   2019..2306    +  CDS            dddA (fragment): DDDA_BURC1 - Experimental evidence at protein level: Swiss-Prot protein existence level 1. Toxic component of a toxin-immunity protein module, which functions as a cellular contact-dependent growth inhibition (CDI) system. CDI modules allow bacteria to communicate with and inhibit the growth of closely related neighboring bacteria in a contact-dependent fashion. Bacteria that have this module inhibit or kill bacteria without it, giving them a growth advantage. Probably specifically inhibited by cognate immunity protein DddI (Probable). The C-terminal 163 residue fragment has double-stranded DN
   2319..2567    +  CDS            UGI: UNGI_BPPB2 - Experimental evidence at protein level: Swiss-Prot protein existence level 1. This protein binds specifically and reversibly to the host uracil-DNA glycosylase, preventing removal of uracil residues from PBS2 DNA by the host uracil-excision repair system. From Bacillus phage PBS2 (Bacteriophage PBS2).
   2596..2691    -  protein_bind   attL4: mutant version of attL; recombination site for the Gateway® LR reaction LR Clonase™
   2717..2735    -  promoter       T7 promoter: promoter for bacteriophage T7 RNA polymerase
   2869..3678    +  CDS            KanR: aminoglycoside phosphotransferase; aph(3')-Ia; confers resistance to kanamycin in bacteria or G418 (Geneticin®) in eukaryotes
   3825..211     +  rep_origin     ori (across the origin): high-copy-number ColE1/pMB1/pBR322/pUC origin of replication
