[The description below was written by a language model from this plasmid's Addgene catalogue record and pLannotate feature annotations shown in this document.]
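Description:
E1_pENTR_L1-L4_NG_G1333-DddA11-C is a 4.2 kb MultiSite Gateway entry clone, the first of the entry modules used to assemble ptpTALECD_v2mod vectors. It is a bacterial cloning intermediate rather than an expression plasmid. It replicates from a high-copy ColE1/pUC-type origin and is selected with kanamycin through the KanR aminoglycoside phosphotransferase gene. rrnB T1 and T2 terminators lie upstream of the recombination cassette, as is typical of pENTR-style backbones. The catalogue lists the backbone as "PINII" without further explanation.

The payload sits between attL1 and attL4, the sites that direct ordered LR recombination with other entry clones into a destination vector. It encodes one "hand" of a TALE-guided cytidine deaminase. A short HA epitope sequence and a TAL effector N-terminal region (annotated by homology to AvrXa10) come first. Downstream are a TAL effector C-terminal region (AvrBs3 homology), one half of the evolved double-stranded-DNA cytidine deaminase DddA11, and a uracil glycosylase inhibitor (UGI) that blocks excision of the uracil produced by deamination. The name suggests this is the C-terminal half of DddA11 split at G1333, and that "NG" is a repeat-variable diresidue, though the record does not explain these terms.

Between the two TALE termini is a lac promoter/operator–lacZα stuffer with T7 and T3 promoters and a pBluescript polylinker remnant. This most likely serves as a placeholder to be replaced by a custom platinum TALE repeat array, but the record does not say so. No eukaryotic promoter, organelle-targeting sequence or terminator is annotated within the cassette, so these would have to be supplied by other modules or by the destination vector.
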