Addgene plasmid #191600: E1_pENTR_L1-L4_NG_G1333-DddA11-C
Purpose: ptpTALECD_v2mod vector assembly, Entry clone 1 with attL1 and L4
Depositing lab: Shin-ichi Arimura. Depositing organization: The University of Tokyo.
Backbone
  Vector backbone: PINII
  Vector type: Other
Growth in bacteria
  Bacterial resistance: Kanamycin, 50 μg/mL
  Growth temperature: 37°C
  Growth strain: DH5alpha
  Copy number: High Copy
Gene/Insert
  Gene/Insert name: C- and N termini of platinum TALEN, a half of the evolved DddA (DddA11), and a uracil glycosylase inhibitor
  Species: Synthetic
  Cloning method: Ligation Independent Cloning
Terms and licenses: Academic/Nonprofit Terms; Industry Terms: Not Available to Industry
Depositor comments: Multisite Gateway entry vector to express one hand of pTALECD_v2mod-UGI
How to cite: E1_pENTR_L1-L4_NG_G1333-DddA11-C was a gift from Shin-ichi Arimura (Addgene plasmid # 191600 ; http://n2t.net/addgene:191600 ; RRID:Addgene_191600)
